>Addgene plasmid #90654 | DLGAP5 D1.4 gRNA | addgene full sequence | sequence record 183348 | Addgene NGS Result
GGGCAGTGAGCGCAACGCAATTAATGTGAGTTAGCTCACTCATTAGGCACCCCAGGCTTTACACTTTATG
CTTCCGGCTCGTATGTTGTGTGGAATTGTGAGCGGATAACAATTTCACACAGGAAACAGCTATGACCATG
ATTACGCCAAGCGCGCAATTAACCCTCACTAAAGGGAACAAAAGCTGGAGCTGCAAGCTTAATGTAGTCT
TATGCAATACTCTTGTAGTCTTGCAACATGGTAACGATGAGTTAGCAACATGCCTTACAAGGAGAGAAAA
AGCACCGTGCATGCCGATTGGTGGAAGTAAGGTGGTACGATCGTGCCTTATTAGGAAGGCAACAGACGGG
TCTGACATGGATTGGACGAACCACTGAATTGCCGCATTGCAGAGATATTGTATTTAAGTGCCTAGCTCGA
TACATAAACGGGTCTCTCTGGTTAGACCAGATCTGAGCCTGGGAGCTCTCTGGCTAACTAGGGAACCCAC
TGCTTAAGCCTCAATAAAGCTTGCCTTGAGTGCTTCAAGTAGTGTGTGCCCGTCTGTTGTGTGACTCTGG
TAACTAGAGATCCCTCAGACCCTTTTAGTCAGTGTGGAAAATCTCTAGCAGTGGCGCCCGAACAGGGACT
TGAAAGCGAAAGGGAAACCAGAGGAGCTCTCTCGACGCAGGACTCGGCTTGCTGAAGCGCGCACGGCAAG
AGGCGAGGGGCGGCGACTGGTGAGTACGCCAAAAATTTTGACTAGCGGAGGCTAGAAGGAGAGAGATGGG
TGCGAGAGCGTCAGTATTAAGCGGGGGAGAATTAGATCGCGATGGGAAAAAATTCGGTTAAGGCCAGGGG
GAAAGAAAAAATATAAATTAAAACATATAGTATGGGCAAGCAGGGAGCTAGAACGATTCGCAGTTAATCC
TGGCCTGTTAGAAACATCAGAAGGCTGTAGACAAATACTGGGACAGCTACAACCATCCCTTCAGACAGGA
TCAGAAGAACTTAGATCATTATATAATACAGTAGCAACCCTCTATTGTGTGCATCAAAGGATAGAGATAA
AAGACACCAAGGAAGCTTTAGACAAGATAGAGGAAGAGCAAAACAAAAGTAAGACCACCGCACAGCAAGC
GGCCGCTGATCTTCAGACCTGGAGGAGGAGATATGAGGGACAATTGGAGAAGTGAATTATATAAATATAA
AGTAGTAAAAATTGAACCATTAGGAGTAGCACCCACCAAGGCAAAGAGAAGAGTGGTGCAGAGAGAAAAA
AGAGCAGTGGGAATAGGAGCTTTGTTCCTTGGGTTCTTGGGAGCAGCAGGAAGCACTATGGGCGCAGCGT
CAATGACGCTGACGGTACAGGCCAGACAATTATTGTCTGGTATAGTGCAGCAGCAGAACAATTTGCTGAG
GGCTATTGAGGCGCAACAGCATCTGTTGCAACTCACAGTCTGGGGCATCAAGCAGCTCCAGGCAAGAATC
CTGGCTGTGGAAAGATACCTAAAGGATCAACAGCTCCTGGGGATTTGGGGTTGCTCTGGAAAACTCATTT
GCACCACTGCTGTGCCTTGGAATGCTAGTTGGAGTAATAAATCTCTGGAACAGATTTGGAATCACACGAC
CTGGATGGAGTGGGACAGAGAAATTAACAATTACACAAGCTTAATACACTCCTTAATTGAAGAATCGCAA
AACCAGCAAGAAAAGAATGAACAAGAATTATTGGAATTAGATAAATGGGCAAGTTTGTGGAATTGGTTTA
ACATAACAAATTGGCTGTGGTATATAAAATTATTCATAATGATAGTAGGAGGCTTGGTAGGTTTAAGAAT
AGTTTTTGCTGTACTTTCTATAGTGAATAGAGTTAGGCAGGGATATTCACCATTATCGTTTCAGACCCAC
CTCCCAACCCCGAGGGGACCCAGAGAGGGCCTATTTCCCATGATTCCTTCATATTTGCATATACGATACA
AGGCTGTTAGAGAGATAATTAGAATTAATTTGACTGTAAACACAAAGATATTAGTACAAAATACGTGACG
TAGAAAGTAATAATTTCTTGGGTAGTTTGCAGTTTTAAAATTATGTTTTAAAATGGACTATCATATGCTT
ACCGTAACTTGAAAGTATTTCGATTTCTTGGCTTTATATATCTTGTGGAAAGGACGAAACACCGCTCAGC
TTTCACAGCATTCGTTTAAGAGCTATGCTGGAAACAGCATAGCAAGTTTAAATAAGGCTAGTCCGTTATC
AACTTGAAAAAGTGGCACCGAGTCGGTGCTTTTTTTGAATTCTAGATCTTGAGACAAATGGCAGTATTCA
TCCACAATTTTAAAAGAAAAGGGGGGATTGGGGGGTACAGTGCAGGGGAAAGAATAGTAGACATAATAGC
AACAGACATACAAACTAAAGAATTACAAAAACAAATTACAAAAATTCAAAATTTTCGGGTTTATTACAGG
GACAGCAGAGATCCACTTTGGCGCCGGCTCGAGTGGCTCCGGTGCCCGTCAGTGGGCAGAGCGCACATCG
CCCACAGTCCCCGAGAAGTTGGGGGGAGGGGTCGGCAATTGAACCGGTGCCTAGAGAAGGTGGCGCGGGG
TAAACTGGGAAAGTGATGTCGTGTACTGGCTCCGCCTTTTTCCCGAGGGTGGGGGAGAACCGTATATAAG
TGCAGTAGTCGCCGTGAACGTTCTTTTTCGCAACGGGTTTGCCGCCAGAACACAGGTGTCGTGACGCGGG
ATCCGCCACCATGACCGAGTACAAGCCCACGGTGCGCCTCGCCACCCGCGACGACGTCCCCAGGGCCGTA
CGCACCCTCGCCGCCGCGTTCGCCGACTACCCCGCCACGCGCCACACCGTCGATCCGGACCGCCACATCG
AGCGGGTCACCGAGCTGCAAGAACTCTTCCTCACGCGCGTCGGGCTCGACATCGGCAAGGTGTGGGTCGC
GGACGACGGCGCCGCGGTGGCGGTCTGGACCACGCCGGAGAGCGTCGAAGCGGGGGCGGTGTTCGCCGAG
ATCGGCCCGCGCATGGCCGAGTTGAGCGGTTCCCGGCTGGCCGCGCAGCAACAGATGGAAGGCCTCCTGG
CGCCGCACCGGCCCAAGGAGCCCGCGTGGTTCCTGGCCACCGTCGGAGTCTCGCCCGACCACCAGGGCAA
GGGTCTGGGCAGCGCCGTCGTGCTCCCCGGAGTGGAGGCGGCCGAGCGCGCCGGGGTGCCCGCCTTCCTG
GAGACCTCCGCGCCCCGCAACCTCCCCTTCTACGAGCGGCTCGGCTTCACCGTCACCGCCGACGTCGAGG
TGCCCGAAGGACCGCGCACCTGGTGCATGACCCGCAAGCCCGGTGCCTGAACGCGTTAAGTCGACAATCA
ACCTCTGGATTACAAAATTTGTGAAAGATTGACTGGTATTCTTAACTATGTTGCTCCTTTTACGCTATGT
GGATACGCTGCTTTAATGCCTTTGTATCATGCTATTGCTTCCCGTATGGCTTTCATTTTCTCCTCCTTGT
ATAAATCCTGGTTGCTGTCTCTTTATGAGGAGTTGTGGCCCGTTGTCAGGCAACGTGGCGTGGTGTGCAC
TGTGTTTGCTGACGCAACCCCCACTGGTTGGGGCATTGCCACCACCTGTCAGCTCCTTTCCGGGACTTTC
GCTTTCCCCCTCCCTATTGCCACGGCGGAACTCATCGCCGCCTGCCTTGCCCGCTGCTGGACAGGGGCTC
GGCTGTTGGGCACTGACAATTCCGTGGTGTTGTCGGGGAAATCATCGTCCTTTCCTTGGCTGCTCGCCTG
TGTTGCCACCTGGATTCTGCGCGGGACGTCCTTCTGCTACGTCCCTTCGGCCCTCAATCCAGCGGACCTT
CCTTCCCGCGGCCTGCTGCCGGCTCTGCGGCCTCTTCCGCGTCTTCGCCTTCGCCCTCAGACGAGTCGGA
TCTCCCTTTGGGCCGCCTCCCCGCGTCGACTTTAAGACCAATGACTTACAAGGCAGCTGTAGATCTTAGC
CACTTTTTAAAAGAAAAGGGGGGACTGGAAGGGCTAATTCACTCCCAACGAAGACAAGATCTGCTTTTTG
CTTGTACTGGGTCTCTCTGGTTAGACCAGATCTGAGCCTGGGAGCTCTCTGGCTAACTAGGGAACCCACT
GCTTAAGCCTCAATAAAGCTTGCCTTGAGTGCTTCAAGTAGTGTGTGCCCGTCTGTTGTGTGACTCTGGT
AACTAGAGATCCCTCAGACCCTTTTAGTCAGTGTGGAAAATCTCTAGCAGTACGTATAGTAGTTCATGTC
ATCTTATTATTCAGTATTTATAACTTGCAAAGAAATGAATATCAGAGAGTGAGAGGAACTTGTTTATTGC
AGCTTATAATGGTTACAAATAAAGCAATAGCATCACAAATTTCACAAATAAAGCATTTTTTTCACTGCAT
TCTAGTTGTGGTTTGTCCAAACTCATCAATGTATCTTATCATGTCTGGCTCTAGCTATCCCGCCCCTAAC
TCCGCCCATCCCGCCCCTAACTCCGCCCAGTTCCGCCCATTCTCCGCCCCATGGCTGACTAATTTTTTTT
ATTTATGCAGAGGCCGAGGCCGCCTCGGCCTCTGAGCTATTCCAGAAGTAGTGAGGAGGCTTTTTTGGAG
GCCTAGGGACGTACCCAATTCGCCCTATAGTGAGTCGTATTACGCGCGCTCACTGGCCGTCGTTTTACAA
CGTCGTGACTGGGAAAACCCTGGCGTTACCCAACTTAATCGCCTTGCAGCACATCCCCCTTTCGCCAGCT
GGCGTAATAGCGAAGAGGCCCGCACCGATCGCCCTTCCCAACAGTTGCGCAGCCTGAATGGCGAATGGG
[124 nt withheld, positions 4830-4953]
C
[91 nt withheld, positions 4955-5045]
A
[49 nt withheld, positions 5047-5095]
CCTTTGACGTTGGAGTCCACGTTCTTT
[37 nt withheld, positions 5123-5159]
ACCCTATCTCGGTCTATTCTTTTGATTTATAAGGGATTTTGCCGATTTCGGCCTATTGGTTAAAAAATGA
GCTGATTTAACAAAAATTTAACGCGAATTTTAACAAAATATTAACGCTTACAATTTAGGTGGCACTTTTC
GGGGAAATGTGCGCGGAACCCCTATTTGTTTATTTTTCTAAATACATTCAAATATGTATCCGCTCATGAG
ACAATAACCCTGATAAATGCTTCAATAATATTGAAAAAGGAAGAGTATGAGTATTCAACATTTCCGTGTC
GCCCTTATTCCCTTTTTTGCGGCATTTTGCCTTCCTGTTTTTGCTCACCCAGAAACGCTGGTGAAAGTAA
AAGATGCTGAAGATCAGTTGGGTGCACGAGTGGGTTACATCGAACTGGATCTCAACAGCGGTAAGATCCT
TGAGAGTTTTCGCCCCGAAGAACGTTTTCCAATGATGAGCACTTTTAAAGTTCTGCTATGTGGCGCGGTA
TTATCCCGTATTGACGCCGGGCAAGAGCAACTCGGTCGCCGCATACACTATTCTCAGAATGACTTGGTTG
AGTACTCACCAGTCACAGAAAAGCATCTTACGGATGGCATGACAGTAAGAGAATTATGCAGTGCTGCCAT
AACCATGAGTGATAACACTGCGGCCAACTTACTTCTGACAACGATCGGAGGACCGAAGGAGCTAACCGCT
TTTTTGCACAACATGGGGGATCATGTAACTCGCCTTGATCGTTGGGAACCGGAGCTGAATGAAGCCATAC
CAAACGACGAGCGTGACACCACGATGCCTGTAGCAATGGCAACAACGTTGCGCAAACTATTAACTGGCGA
ACTACTTACTCTAGCTTCCCGGCAACAATTAATAGACTGGATGGAGGCGGATAAAGTTGCAGGACCACTT
CTGCGCTCGGCCCTTCCGGCTGGCTGGTTTATTGCTGATAAATCTGGAGCCGGTGAGCGTGGGTCTCGCG
GTATCATTGCAGCACTGGGGCCAGATGGTAAGCCCTCCCGTATCGTAGTTATCTACACGACGGGGAGTCA
GGCAACTATGGATGAACGAAATAGACAGATCGCTGAGATAGGTGCCTCACTGATTAAGCATTGGTAACTG
TCAGACCAAGTTTACTCATATATACTTTAGATTGATTTAAAACTTCATTTTTAATTTAAAAGGATCTAGG
TGAAGATCCTTTTTGATAATCTCATGACCAAAATCCCTTAACGTGAGTTTTCGTTCCACTGAGCGTCAGA
CCCCGTAGAAAAGATCAAAGGATCTTCTTGAGATCCTTTTTTTCTGCGCGTAATCTGCTGCTTGCAAACA
AAAAAACCACCGCTACCAGCGGTGGTTTGTTTGCCGGATCAAGAGCTACCAACTCTTTTTCCGAAGGTAA
CTGGCTTCAGCAGAGCGCAGATACCAAATACTGTTCTTCTAGTGTAGCCGTAGTTAGGCCACCACTTCAA
GAACTCTGTAGCACCGCCTACATACCTCGCTCTGCTAATCCTGTTACCAGTGGCTGCTGCCAGTGGCGAT
AAGTCGTGTCTTACCGGGTTGGACTCAAGACGATAGTTACCGGATAAGGCGCAGCGGTCGGGCTGAACGG
GGGGTTCGTGCACACAGCCCAGCTTGGAGCGAACGACCTACACCGAACTGAGATACCTACAGCGTGAGCT
ATGAGAAAGCGCCACGCTTCCCGAAGGGAGAAAGGCGGACAGGTATCCGGTAAGCGGCAGGGTCGGAACA
GGAGAGCGCACGAGGGAGCTTCCAGGGGGAAACGCCTGGTATCTTTATAGTCCTGTCGGGTTTCGCCACC
TCTGACTTGAGCGTCGATTTTTGTGATGCTCGTCAGGGGGGCGGAGCCTATGGAAAAACGCCAGCAACGC
GGCCTTTTTACGGTTCCTGGCCTTTTGCTGGCCTTTTGCTCACATGTTCTTTCCTGCGTTATCCCCTGAT
TCTGTGGATAACCGTATTACCGCCTTTGAGTGAGCTGATACCGCTCGCCGCAGCCGAACGACCGAGCGCA
GCGAGTCAGTGAGCGAGGAAGCGGAAGAGCGCCCAATACGCAAACCGCCTCTCCCCGCGCGTTGGCCGAT
TCATTAATGCAGCTGGCACGACAGGTTTCCCGACTGGAAAGC
Features (pLannotate 1.2.2; 27 found; start..end, strand, type, name):
     22..43      +  protein_bind   CAP binding site: CAP binding activates transcription in the presence of cAMP. E. coli catabolite activator protein
     58..88      +  promoter       lac promoter: promoter for the E. coli lac operon
     96..112     +  protein_bind   lac operator: The lac repressor binds to the lac operator to inhibit transcription in E. coli. This inhibition can be relieved by adding lactose or isopropyl-β-D-thiogalactopyranoside (IPTG). lac repressor encoded by lacI
    157..175     +  promoter       T3 promoter: promoter for bacteriophage T3 RNA polymerase
    203..429     +  promoter       RSV promoter: Rous sarcoma virus enhancer/promoter
    430..610     +  LTR            5' LTR (truncated): truncated 5' long terminal repeat (LTR) from HIV-1
    657..782     +  misc_feature   HIV-1 Ψ: packaging signal of human immunodeficiency virus type 1
    766..1129    +  CDS            HIV-1 gag (fragment): gag protein from human immunodeficiency virus 1; gag
   1275..1508    +  misc_feature   RRE: The Rev response element (RRE) of HIV-1 allows for Rev-dependent mRNA export from the nucleus to the cytoplasm.
   1885..1911    +  CDS            Rev (fragment): human immunodeficiency virus 1 (HIV-1) Rev protein; rev; enhances nuclear export of unspliced and incompletely spliced viral mRNAs
   1915..2155    +  promoter       U6 promoter: RNA polymerase III promoter for human U6 snRNA
   2202..2269    +  misc_RNA       tracrRNA (fragment): trans-activating CRISPR RNA for the Streptococcus pyogenes CRISPR/Cas9 system
   2318..2435    +  misc_feature   cPPT/CTS: central polypurine tract and central termination sequence of HIV-1
   2504..2715    +  promoter       EF-1α core promoter: core promoter for human elongation factor EF-1α
   2741..3340    +  CDS            PuroR (fragment): puromycin N-acetyltransferase; pac from Streptomyces; confers resistance to puromycin
   3356..3944    +  misc_feature   WPRE: woodchuck hepatitis virus posttranscriptional regulatory element
   3995..4014    +  misc_feature   cPPT/CTS (fragment): central polypurine tract and central termination sequence of HIV-1
   4016..4249    +  LTR            3' LTR (ΔU3): self-inactivating 3' long terminal repeat (LTR) from HIV-1
   4327..4448    +  polyA_signal   SV40 poly(A) signal: SV40 polyadenylation signal
   4488..4623    +  rep_origin     SV40 ori: SV40 origin of replication
   4644..4662    -  promoter       T7 promoter: promoter for bacteriophage T7 RNA polymerase
   4670..4825    +  CDS            lacZα (fragment): LacZα fragment of β-galactosidase; lacZ fragment
   4830..5258    +  rep_origin     f1 ori (sequence partly withheld): f1 bacteriophage origin of replication; arrow indicates direction of (+) strand synthesis
   5311..5415    +  promoter       AmpR promoter: bla
   5416..6276    +  CDS            AmpR: β-lactamase; bla; confers resistance to ampicillin, carbenicillin, and related antibiotics
   6447..7035    +  rep_origin     ori: high-copy-number ColE1/pMB1/pBR322/pUC origin of replication
   7218..9       +  CDS            lacI (fragment) (across the origin): lac repressor; lacI; The lac repressor binds to the lac operator to inhibit transcription in E. coli. This inhibition can be relieved by adding lactose or isopropyl-β-D-thiogalactopyranoside (IPTG).
