[The description below was written by a language model from this plasmid's Addgene catalogue record and pLannotate feature annotations shown in this document.]
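Description:
DLGAP5 D1.4 gRNA is a third-generation lentiviral CRISPR guide plasmid built on the pLenti-sgRNA backbone and designed to express a single guide RNA against human DLGAP5. It is propagated in E. coli through a high-copy ColE1/pUC-type origin with ampicillin resistance (AmpR). The backbone also carries an f1 origin, an SV40 origin and poly(A) signal, and remnants of lac, T3 and T7 cloning elements. The catalogue lists a backbone size of 9151 bp without insert, whereas the sequenced record is 7,301 nt. This is consistent with loss of a stuffer fragment when the guide oligos were ligated into the two BsmBI sites, which were destroyed in cloning, although the record does not explain the difference.

The viral portion has a chimeric RSV promoter–truncated HIV-1 5′ LTR, which makes genomic RNA production in packaging cells Tat-independent. It is followed by the Ψ packaging signal with a partial gag fragment, the RRE for Rev-dependent nuclear export, a cPPT/CTS, a WPRE to enhance transcript expression, and a self-inactivating ΔU3 3′ LTR. Between the LTRs, a human U6 RNA polymerase III promoter drives the DLGAP5 spacer fused to the S. pyogenes sgRNA scaffold, annotated as a tracrRNA fragment. A separate EF-1α core promoter drives puromycin N-acetyltransferase for selection of transduced mammalian cells.

No Cas9 is encoded, so the nuclease must be supplied separately, for example by a Cas9-expressing cell line. The plasmid belongs to a series of guides used to generate cell-cycle gene knockouts in human cells.
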