Addgene plasmid #90654: DLGAP5 D1.4 gRNA
Purpose: 3rd generation lentiviral gRNA plasmid targeting human DLGAP5
Depositing lab: Iain Cheeseman. Depositing organization: Whitehead Institute for Biomedical Research. Publication: Large-Scale Analysis of CRISPR/Cas9 Cell-Cycle Knockouts Reveals the Diversity of p53-Dependent Responses to Cell-Cycle Defects. McKinley KL, Cheeseman IM. Dev Cell. 2017 Feb 27;40(4):405-420.e2. doi: 10.1016/j.devcel.2017.01.012. Epub 2017 Feb 16. PubMed 28216383.
Backbone
  Vector backbone: pLenti-sgRNA
  Backbone manufacturer: Eric Lander & David Sabatini labs (Addgene plasmid #71409)
  Backbone size w/o insert (bp): 9151
  Vector type: Lentiviral, CRISPR
  Selectable markers: Puromycin
Growth in bacteria
  Bacterial resistance: Ampicillin, 100 μg/mL
  Growth temperature: 37°C
  Growth strain: NEB Stable
  Copy number: Unknown
Gene/Insert
  Gene/Insert name: DLGAP5 (Guide Designation D1.4) (alt name: pKMKO series)
  gRNA/shRNA sequence: CACCGCTCAGCTTTCACAGCATTC
  Species: H. sapiens (human)
  Promoter: U6
  Cloning method: Restriction Enzyme; 5′ cloning site BsmBI (destroyed during cloning); 3′ cloning site BsmBI (destroyed during cloning)
  Sequencing primers: 5′ hU6-F (5'-GAGGGCCTATTTCCCATGATT-3'); 3′ EF1a-R (5'-CACGGCGACTACTGCACTTA-3')
Terms and licenses: Academic/Nonprofit Terms; Industry Terms: Not Available to Industry
Depositor comments: Please note that gRNA target sequence listed is not strictly the 20nt spacer sequence, but also contains the 5' BsmBI overhang. For more information about knockout human cell lines generated using this plasmid, please see http://cellcycleknockouts.wi.mit.edu/ .
How to cite: DLGAP5 D1.4 gRNA was a gift from Iain Cheeseman (Addgene plasmid # 90654 ; http://n2t.net/addgene:90654 ; RRID:Addgene_90654)
